>Addgene plasmid #48225 | pAC93-pmax-dCas9VP160 | addgene full sequence | sequence record 201375 | Addgene NGS Result
AGCATAAATCAATATTGGCTATTGGCCATTGCATACGTTGTATCTATATCATAATATGTACATTTATATT
GGCTCATGTCCAATATGACCGCCATGTTGGCATTGATTATTGACTAGTTATTAATAGTAATCAATTACGG
GGTCATTAGTTCATAGCCCATATATGGAGTTCCGCGTTACATAACTTACGGTAAATGGCCCGCCTGGCTG
ACCGCCCAACGACCCCCGCCCATTGACGTCAATAATGACGTATGTTCCCATAGTAACGCCAATAGGGACT
TTCCATTGACGTCAATGGGTGGAGTATTTACGGTAAACTGCCCACTTGGCAGTACATCAAGTGTATCATA
TGCCAAGTCCGCCCCCTATTGACGTCAATGACGGTAAATGGCCCGCCTGGCATTATGCCCAGTACATGAC
CTTACGGGACTTTCCTACTTGGCAGTACATCTACGTATTAGTCATCGCTATTACCATGGTGATGCGGTTT
TGGCAGTACACCAATGGGCGTGGATAGCGGTTTGACTCACGGGGATTTCCAAGTCTCCACCCCATTGACG
TCAATGGGAGTTTGTTTTGGCACCAAAATCAACGGGACTTTCCAAAATGTCGTAATAACCCCGCCCCGTT
GACGCAAATGGGCGGTAGGCGTGTACGGTGGGAGGTCTATATAAGCAGAGGTCGTTTAGTGAACCGTCAG
ATCACTAGTAGCTTTATTGCGGTAGTTTATCACAGTTAAATTGCTAACGCAGTCAGTGCTCGACTGATCA
CAGGTAAGTATCAAGGTTACAAGACAGGTTTAAGGAGGCCAATAGAAACTGGGCTTGTCGAGACAGAGAA
GATTCTTGCGTTTCTGATAGGCACCTATTGGTCTTACTGACATCCACTTTGCCTTTCTCTCCACAGGGAA
AAAACAATTGACAAGTTTGTACAAAAAAGCAGGCTCCGAATTCACCGGTGCCACCATGTACCCATACGAT
GTTCCAGATTACGCTTCGCCGAAGAAAAAGCGCAAGGTCGAAGCGTCCGACAAGAAGTACAGCATCGGCC
TGGCCATCGGCACCAACTCTGTGGGCTGGGCCGTGATCACCGACGAGTACAAGGTGCCCAGCAAGAAATT
CAAGGTGCTGGGCAACACCGACCGGCACAGCATCAAGAAGAACCTGATCGGAGCCCTGCTGTTCGACAGC
GGCGAAACAGCCGAGGCCACCCGGCTGAAGAGAACCGCCAGAAGAAGATACACCAGACGGAAGAACCGGA
TCTGCTATCTGCAAGAGATCTTCAGCAACGAGATGGCCAAGGTGGACGACAGCTTCTTCCACAGACTGGA
AGAGTCCTTCCTGGTGGAAGAGGATAAGAAGCACGAGCGGCACCCCATCTTCGGCAACATCGTGGACGAG
GTGGCCTACCACGAGAAGTACCCCACCATCTACCACCTGAGAAAGAAACTGGTGGACAGCACCGACAAGG
CCGACCTGCGGCTGATCTATCTGGCCCTGGCCCACATGATCAAGTTCCGGGGCCACTTCCTGATCGAGGG
CGACCTGAACCCCGACAACAGCGACGTGGACAAGCTGTTCATCCAGCTGGTGCAGACCTACAACCAGCTG
TTCGAGGAAAACCCCATCAACGCCAGCGGCGTGGACGCCAAGGCCATCCTGTCTGCCAGACTGAGCAAGA
GCAGACGGCTGGAAAATCTGATCGCCCAGCTGCCCGGCGAGAAGAAGAATGGCCTGTTCGGCAACCTGAT
TGCCCTGAGCCTGGGCCTGACCCCCAACTTCAAGAGCAACTTCGACCTGGCCGAGGATGCCAAACTGCAG
CTGAGCAAGGACACCTACGACGACGACCTGGACAACCTGCTGGCCCAGATCGGCGACCAGTACGCCGACC
TGTTTCTGGCCGCCAAGAACCTGTCCGACGCCATCCTGCTGAGCGACATCCTGAGAGTGAACACCGAGAT
CACCAAGGCCCCCCTGAGCGCCTCTATGATCAAGAGATACGACGAGCACCACCAGGACCTGACCCTGCTG
AAAGCTCTCGTGCGGCAGCAGCTGCCTGAGAAGTACAAAGAGATTTTCTTCGACCAGAGCAAGAACGGCT
ACGCCGGCTACATTGACGGCGGAGCCAGCCAGGAAGAGTTCTACAAGTTCATCAAGCCCATCCTGGAAAA
GATGGACGGCACCGAGGAACTGCTCGTGAAGCTGAACAGAGAGGACCTGCTGCGGAAGCAGCGGACCTTC
GACAACGGCAGCATCCCCCACCAGATCCACCTGGGAGAGCTGCACGCCATTCTGCGGCGGCAGGAAGATT
TTTACCCATTCCTGAAGGACAACCGGGAAAAGATCGAGAAGATCCTGACCTTCCGCATCCCCTACTACGT
GGGCCCTCTGGCCAGGGGAAACAGCAGATTCGCCTGGATGACCAGAAAGAGCGAGGAAACCATCACCCCC
TGGAACTTCGAGGAAGTGGTGGACAAGGGCGCTTCCGCCCAGAGCTTCATCGAGCGGATGACCAACTTCG
ATAAGAACCTGCCCAACGAGAAGGTGCTGCCCAAGCACAGCCTGCTGTACGAGTACTTCACCGTGTATAA
CGAGCTGACCAAAGTGAAATACGTGACCGAGGGAATGAGAAAGCCCGCCTTCCTGAGCGGCGAGCAGAAA
AAGGCCATCGTGGACCTGCTGTTCAAGACCAACCGGAAAGTGACCGTGAAGCAGCTGAAAGAGGACTACT
TCAAGAAAATCGAGTGCTTCGACTCCGTGGAAATCTCCGGCGTGGAAGATCGGTTCAACGCCTCCCTGGG
CACATACCACGATCTGCTGAAAATTATCAAGGACAAGGACTTCCTGGACAATGAGGAAAACGAGGACATT
CTGGAAGATATCGTGCTGACCCTGACACTGTTTGAGGACAGAGAGATGATCGAGGAACGGCTGAAAACCT
ATGCCCACCTGTTCGACGACAAAGTGATGAAGCAGCTGAAGCGGCGGAGATACACCGGCTGGGGCAGGCT
GAGCCGGAAGCTGATCAACGGCATCCGGGACAAGCAGTCCGGCAAGACAATCCTGGATTTCCTGAAGTCC
GACGGCTTCGCCAACAGAAACTTCATGCAGCTGATCCACGACGACAGCCTGACCTTTAAAGAGGACATCC
AGAAAGCCCAGGTGTCCGGCCAGGGCGATAGCCTGCACGAGCACATTGCCAATCTGGCCGGCAGCCCCGC
CATTAAGAAGGGCATCCTGCAGACAGTGAAGGTGGTGGACGAGCTCGTGAAAGTGATGGGCCGGCACAAG
CCCGAGAACATCGTGATCGAAATGGCCAGAGAGAACCAGACCACCCAGAAGGGACAGAAGAACAGCCGCG
AGAGAATGAAGCGGATCGAAGAGGGCATCAAAGAGCTGGGCAGCCAGATCCTGAAAGAACACCCCGTGGA
AAACACCCAGCTGCAGAACGAGAAGCTGTACCTGTACTACCTGCAGAATGGGCGGGATATGTACGTGGAC
CAGGAACTGGACATCAACCGGCTGTCCGACTACGATGTGGACGCCATCGTGCCTCAGAGCTTTCTGAAGG
ACGACTCCATCGACAACAAGGTGCTGACCAGAAGCGACAAGAACCGGGGCAAGAGCGACAACGTGCCCTC
CGAAGAGGTCGTGAAGAAGATGAAGAACTACTGGCGGCAGCTGCTGAACGCCAAGCTGATTACCCAGAGA
AAGTTCGACAATCTGACCAAGGCCGAGAGAGGCGGCCTGAGCGAACTGGATAAGGCCGGCTTCATCAAGA
GACAGCTGGTGGAAACCCGGCAGATCACAAAGCACGTGGCACAGATCCTGGACTCCCGGATGAACACTAA
GTACGACGAGAATGACAAGCTGATCCGGGAAGTGAAAGTGATCACCCTGAAGTCCAAGCTGGTGTCCGAT
TTCCGGAAGGATTTCCAGTTTTACAAAGTGCGCGAGATCAACAACTACCACCACGCCCACGACGCCTACC
TGAACGCCGTCGTGGGAACCGCCCTGATCAAAAAGTACCCTAAGCTGGAAAGCGAGTTCGTGTACGGCGA
CTACAAGGTGTACGACGTGCGGAAGATGATCGCCAAGAGCGAGCAGGAAATCGGCAAGGCTACCGCCAAG
TACTTCTTCTACAGCAACATCATGAACTTTTTCAAGACCGAGATTACCCTGGCCAACGGCGAGATCCGGA
AGCGGCCTCTGATCGAGACAAACGGCGAAACCGGGGAGATCGTGTGGGATAAGGGCCGGGATTTTGCCAC
CGTGCGGAAAGTGCTGAGCATGCCCCAAGTGAATATCGTGAAAAAGACCGAGGTGCAGACAGGCGGCTTC
AGCAAAGAGTCTATCCTGCCCAAGAGGAACAGCGATAAGCTGATCGCCAGAAAGAAGGACTGGGACCCTA
AGAAGTACGGCGGCTTCGACAGCCCCACCGTGGCCTATTCTGTGCTGGTGGTGGCCAAAGTGGAAAAGGG
CAAGTCCAAGAAACTGAAGAGTGTGAAAGAGCTGCTGGGGATCACCATCATGGAAAGAAGCAGCTTCGAG
AAGAATCCCATCGACTTTCTGGAAGCCAAGGGCTACAAAGAAGTGAAAAAGGACCTGATCATCAAGCTGC
CTAAGTACTCCCTGTTCGAGCTGGAAAACGGCCGGAAGAGAATGCTGGCCTCTGCCGGCGAACTGCAGAA
GGGAAACGAACTGGCCCTGCCCTCCAAATATGTGAACTTCCTGTACCTGGCCAGCCACTATGAGAAGCTG
AAGGGCTCCCCCGAGGATAATGAGCAGAAACAGCTGTTTGTGGAACAGCACAAGCACTACCTGGACGAGA
TCATCGAGCAGATCAGCGAGTTCTCCAAGAGAGTGATCCTGGCCGACGCTAATCTGGACAAAGTGCTGTC
CGCCTACAACAAGCACCGGGATAAGCCCATCAGAGAGCAGGCCGAGAATATCATCCACCTGTTTACCCTG
ACCAATCTGGGAGCCCCTGCCGCCTTCAAGTACTTTGACACCACCATCGACCGGAAGAGGTACACCAGCA
CCAAAGAGGTGCTGGACGCCACCCTGATCCACCAGAGCATCACCGGCCTGTACGAGACACGGATCGACCT
GTCTCAGCTGGGAGGCGACAGCCCCAAGAAGAAGAGAAAGGTGGAGGCCAGCGGGCCGGCCGGATCCGGG
CGCGCCGACGCGCTGGACGATTTCGATCTCGACATGCTGGGTTCTGATGCCCTCGATGACTTTGACCTGG
ATATGTTGGGAAGCGACGCATTGGATGACTTTGATCTGGACATGCTCGGCTCCGATGCTCTGGACGATTT
CGATCTCGATATGTTAGGGTCAGACGCACTGGATGATTTCGACCTTGATATGTTGGGAAGCGATGCCCTT
GATGATTTCGACCTGGACATGCTCGGCAGCGACGCCCTGGACGATTTCGATCTGGACATGCTGGGGTCCG
ATGCCTTGGATGATTTTGACTTGGATATGCTGGGGAGTGATGCCCTGGACGACTTTGACCTGGACATGCT
GGGCTCCGATGCGCTCGATGACTTCGATTTGGATATGTTGTATATCGATTGATTAATTAAGAATTCGACC
CAGCTTTCTTGTACAAAGTGGTTGATATCCAGCACAGTGGCGGCCGCTCGAGTCTAGAGGGCCCGCGGTT
CGAAGGTAAGCCTATCCCTAACCCTCTCCTCGGTCTCGATTCTACGCGTACCGGTTAGCAATTGTTTTTT
CGATGAGTTTGGACAAACCACAACTAGAATGCAGTGAAAAAAATGCTTTATTTGTGAAATTTGTGATGCT
ATTGCTTTATTTGTAACCATTATAAGCTGCAATAAACAAGTTAACAACAACAATTGCATTCATTTTATGT
TTCAGGTTCAGGGGGAGGTGTGGGAGGTTTTTTAAAGCAAGTAAAACCTCTACAAATGTGGTACTTAAGA
GGGGGAGACCAAAGGGCGAGACGTTAAGGCCTCACGTGACATGTGAGCAAAAGGCCAGCAAAAGGCCAGG
AACCGTAAAAAGGCCGCGTTGCTGGCGTTTTTCCATAGGCTCCGCCCCCCTGACGAGCATCACAAAAATC
GACGCTCAAGTCAGAGGTGGCGAAACCCGACAGGACTATAAAGATACCAGGCGTTTCCCCCTGGAAGCTC
CCTCGTGCGCTCTCCTGTTCCGACCCTGCCGCTTACGGGATACCTGTCCGCCTTTCTCCCTTCGGGAAGC
GTGGCGCTTTCTCATAGCTCACGCTGTAGGTATCTCAGTTCGGTGTAGGTCGTTCGCTCCAAGCTGGGCT
GTGTGCACGAACCCCCCGTTCAGCCCGACCGCTGCGCCTTATCCGGTAACTATCGTCTTGAGTCCAACCC
GGTAAGACACGACTTATCGCCACTGGCAGCAGCCACTGGTAACAGGATTAGCAGAGCGAGGTATGTAGGC
GGTGCTACAGAGTTCTTGAAGTGGTGGCCTAACTACGGCTACACTAGAAGAACAGTATTTGGTATCTGCG
CTCTGCTGAAGCCAGTTACCTTCGGAAAAAGAGTTGGTAGCTCTTGATCCGGCAAACAAACCACCGCTGG
TAGCGGTGGTTTTTTTGTTTGCAAGCAGCAGATTACGCGCAGAAAAAAAGGATCTCAAGAAGATCCTTTG
ATCTTTTCTACGGGGTCTGACGCTCAGTGGAACGAAAACTCACGTTAAGGGATTTTGGTCATGCCGTCTC
AGAAGAACTCGTCAAGAAGGCGATAGAAGGCGATGCGCTGCGAATCGGGAGCGGCGATACCGTAAAGCAC
GAGGAAGCGGTCAGCCCATTCGCCGCCAAGCTCTTCAGCAATATCACGGGTAGCCAACGCTATGTCCTGA
TAGCGGTCCGCCACACCCAGCCGGCCACAGTCGATGAATCCAGAAAAGCGGCCATTTTCCACCATGATAT
TCGGCAAGCAGGCATCGCCATGGGTCACGACGAGATCCTCGCCGTCGGGCATGCTCGCCTTGAGCCTGGC
GAACAGTTCGGCTGGCGCGAGCCCCTGATGCTCTTCGTCCAGATCATCCTGATCGACAAGACCGGCTTCC
ATCCGAGTACGTGCTCTCTCGATGCGATGTTTCGCTTGGTGGTCGAATGGGCAGGTAGCCGGATCAAGCG
TATGCAGCCGCCGCATTGCATCAGCCATGATGGATACTTTCTCGGCAGGAGCAAGGTGAGATGACAGGAG
ATCCTGCCCCGGCACTTCGCCCAATAGCAGCCAGTCCCTTCCCGCTTCAGTGACAACGTCGAGTACAGCT
GCGCAAGGAACGCCCGTCGTGGCCAGCCACGATAGCCGCGCTGCCTCGTCTTGCAGTTCATTCAGGGCAC
CGGACAGGTCGGTCTTGACAAAAAGAACCGGGCGCCCCTGCGCTGACAGCCGGAACACGGCGGCATCAGA
GCAGCCGATTGTCTGTTGTGCCCAGTCATAGCCGAATAGCCTCTCCACCCAAGCGGCCGGAGAACCTGCG
TGCAATCCATCTTGTTCAATCATAATATTATTGAAGCATTTATCAGGGTTCGTCTCGTCCCGGTCTCCTC
CCATGCATGTCAATATTGGCCATTAGCCATATTATTCATTGGTTATAT
Features (pLannotate 1.2.2; 14 found; start..end, strand, type, name):
    101..478     +  enhancer       CMV enhancer: human cytomegalovirus immediate early enhancer
    480..679     +  promoter       CMV promoter: human cytomegalovirus (CMV) immediate early promoter
    774..906     +  intron         chimeric intron: chimera between introns from human β-globin and immunoglobulin heavy chain genes
    921..945     +  protein_bind   attB1: mutant version of attB; recombination site for the Gateway® BP reaction BP Clonase™
    969..996     +  CDS            3xHA (fragment): three tandem HA epitope tags
   1029..5129    +  CDS            Cas9: Cas9 (Csn1) endonuclease from the Streptococcus pyogenes Type II CRISPR/Cas system generates RNA-guided double strand breaks in DNA
   5187..5570    +  CDS            VP160: 10 tandem repeats of the minimal activation domain of herpes simplex virus VP16 (Cheng et al., 2013)
   5598..5622    -  protein_bind   attB2: mutant version of attB; recombination site for the Gateway® BP reaction BP Clonase™
   5675..5716    +  CDS            V5 tag: epitope tag from simian virus 5
   5771..5852    -  polyA_signal   SV40 poly(A) signal: SV40 polyadenylation signal
   5875..5943    -  CDS            large T antigen (fragment): large T antigen from SV40 (simian virus 40)
   6050..6638    -  rep_origin     ori: high-copy-number ColE1/pMB1/pBR322/pUC origin of replication
   6719..7513    -  CDS            NeoR/KanR: aminoglycoside phosphotransferase from Tn5; aph(3')-II (or nptII); confers resistance to neomycin, kanamycin, and G418 (Geneticin®)
   7514..7540    -  promoter       AmpR promoter (fragment): bla
