[The description below was written by a language model from this plasmid's Addgene catalogue record and pLannotate feature annotations shown in this document.]
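Description:
pAC93-pmax-dCas9VP160 is a 7.6 kb mammalian expression plasmid from the "CRISPR-on" RNA-guided transcriptional activator system. It was made by Gateway recombination of the dCas9VP160 coding sequence into the pmax-DEST destination vector. It is propagated in E. coli through a high-copy ColE1/pUC-type origin and selected with kanamycin via a Tn5 aminoglycoside phosphotransferase (NeoR/KanR) gene. In the annotation this gene sits next to a fragment of the bacterial bla promoter. No mammalian promoter is annotated upstream of it, so the record does not support assuming it can be used for G418 selection in mammalian cells.

The payload, about 4.6 kb, is Streptococcus pyogenes Cas9 carrying the D10A and H840A substitutions. These inactivate both nuclease domains while leaving guide RNA-directed DNA binding intact. An HA epitope is fused at the N-terminus, and VP160, ten tandem copies of the minimal herpes simplex virus VP16 activation domain, is fused at the C-terminus. The open reading frame is flanked by attB1 and attB2 sites left by the Gateway reaction.

The catalogue entry lists the promoter as CAGGS, whereas the sequence annotation identifies a CMV enhancer and CMV immediate-early promoter followed by a chimeric β-globin/immunoglobulin intron; the two descriptions are not identical. An SV40 polyadenylation signal terminates the transcript. A V5 tag is annotated downstream of attB2, but the record does not indicate whether it is in frame with the fusion.

No guide RNA cassette is annotated, so the guide RNAs that recruit the activator to target promoters must be supplied separately. With them, the plasmid is used for single or multiplexed activation of endogenous genes.
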