Addgene plasmid #48225: pAC93-pmax-dCas9VP160
Purpose: dCas9VP160 on pmax expression vector
Depositing lab: Rudolf Jaenisch. Depositing organization: Whitehead Institute for Biomedical Research. Publication: Multiplexed activation of endogenous genes by CRISPR-on, an RNA-guided transcriptional activator system. Cheng AW, Wang H, Yang H, Shi L, Katz Y, Theunissen TW, Rangarajan S, Shivalila CS, Dadon DB, Jaenisch R. Cell Res. 2013 Aug 27. doi: 10.1038/cr.2013.122. PubMed 23979020.
Backbone
  Vector backbone: pmax-DEST (Addgene: 48222)
  Vector type: Mammalian Expression, CRISPR
Growth in bacteria
  Bacterial resistance: Kanamycin, 50 μg/mL
  Growth temperature: 37°C
  Growth strain: DH5alpha
  Copy number: Unknown
Gene/Insert
  Gene/Insert name: dCas9(D10A;H840A) fusion with VP160 activation domain (alt name: dCas9VP160)
  Species: H. sapiens (human), Synthetic
  Insert size (bp): 4643
  Mutation: D10A;H840A (catalytically inactive)
  Promoter: CAGGS
  Tag / fusion protein: HA Tag (N terminal on insert); VP160 (C terminal on insert)
  Cloning method: Gateway Cloning
  Sequencing primers: 5′ gggcttgtcgagacagagaagat; 3′ ACCGAGGAGAGGGTTAGGGAT
Terms and licenses: Academic/Nonprofit Terms; Industry Terms: Not Available to Industry
Depositor comments: For more information including protocols and updates, please go to http://www.crispr-on.org
How to cite: pAC93-pmax-dCas9VP160 was a gift from Rudolf Jaenisch (Addgene plasmid # 48225 ; http://n2t.net/addgene:48225 ; RRID:Addgene_48225)
