>Addgene plasmid #48225 | pAC93-pmax-dCas9VP160 | addgene partial sequence | sequence record 71052 | chim-int-F 5'-TCTTACTGACATCCACTTTGCC-3'
TTTGTACAAAAAAGCAGGCTCCGAATTCACCGGTGCCACCATGTACCCATACGATGTTCCAGATTACGCT
TCGCCGAAGAAAAAGCGCAAGGTCGAAGCGTCCGACAAGAAGTACAGCATCGGCCTGGCCATCGGCACCA
ACTCTGTGGGCTGGGCCGTGATCACCGACGAGTACAAGGTGCCCAGCAAGAAATTCAAGGTGCTGGGCAA
CACCGACCGGCACAGCATCAAGAAGAACCTGATCGGAGCCCTGCTGTTCGACAGCGGCGAAACAGCCGAG
GCCACCCGGCTGAAGAGAACCGCCAGAAGAAGATACACCAGACGGAAGAACCGGATCTGCTATCTGCAAG
AGATCTTCAGCAACGAGATGGCCAAGGTGGACGACAGCTTCTTCCACAGACTGGAAGAGTCCTTCCTGGT
GGAAGAGGATAAGAAGCACGAGCGGCACCCCATCTTCGGCAACATCGTGGACGAGGTGGCCTACCACGAG
AAGTACCCCACCATCTACCACCTGAGAAAGAAACTGGTGGACAGCACCGACAAGGCCGACCTGCGGCTGA
TCTATCTGGCCCTGGCCCACATGATCAAGTTCCGGGGCCACTTCCTGATCGAGGGCGACCTGAACCCCGA
CAACAGCGACGTGGACAAGCTGTTCATCCAGCTGGTGCAGACCTACAACCAGCTGTTCGAGGAAAACCCC
ATCAACGCCAGCGGCGTGGACGCCAAGGCCATCCTGTCTGCCAGACTGAGCAAGAGCAGACGGCTGGAAA
ATCTGATCGCCCAGCTGCCCGGCGAGAAGAAGAATGGCCTGTTCGGCAACCTGATTGCCCTGAGCCTGGG
CCTGACCCCCAACTTCAAGAGCAACTTCGA
