>Addgene plasmid #48225 | pAC93-pmax-dCas9VP160 | addgene partial sequence | sequence record 71053 | dCas9-R2 5'-GGGTTTCCACCAGCTGTCTC
GCTCAGGCCGCCTCTCTCGGCCTTGGTCAGATTGTCGAACTTTCTCTGGGTAATCAGCTTGGCGTTCAGC
AGCTGCCGCCAGTAGTTCTTCATCTTCTTCACGACCTCTTCGGAGGGCACGTTGTCGCTCTTGCCCCGGT
TCTTGTCGCTTCTGGTCAGCACCTTGTTGTCGATGGAGTCGTCCTTCAGAAAGCTCTGAGGCACGATGGC
GTCCACATCGTAGTCGGACAGCCGGTTGATGTCCAGTTCCTGGTCCACGTACATATCCCGCCCATTCTGC
AGGTAGTACAGGTACAGCTTCTCGTTCTGCAGCTGGGTGTTTTCCACGGGGTGTTCTTTCAGGATCTGGC
TGCCCAGCTCTTTGATGCCCTCTTCGATCCGCTTCATTCTCTCGCGGCTGTTCTTCTGTCCCTTCTGGGT
GGTCTGGTTCTCTCTGGCCATTTCGATCACGATGTTCTCGGGCTTGTGCCGGCCCATCACTTTCACGAGC
TCGTCCACCACCTTCACTGTCTGCAGGATGCCCTTCTTAATGGCGGGGCTGCCGGCCAGATTGGCAATGT
GCTCGTGCAGGCTATCGCCCTGGCCGGACACCTGGGCTTTCTGGATGTCCTCTTTAAAGGTCAGGCTGTC
GTCGTGGATCAGCTGCATGAAGTTTCTGTTGGCGAAGCCGTCGGACTTCAGGAAATCCAGGATTGTCTTG
CCGGACTGCTTGTCCCGGATGCCGTTGATCAGCTTCCGGCTCAGCCTGCCCCAGCCGGTGTATCTCCGCC
GCTTCAGCTGCTTCATCACTTTGTCGTCGAACAGGTGGGCATAGGTTTTCAGCCGTTCCTCGATCATCTC
TCTGTCCTCAAACAGTGTCAGGGTCAGCACGATATCTTCCAGAATGTCCTCGTTTTCCTCATTGTCCAGG
AAGTCCTTGTCCTTGATAATTTTCAGCAGATCGTGGTATGTGCCCAGGGAGGCGTTGAACCGATCTTCCA
