>Addgene plasmid #48225 | pAC93-pmax-dCas9VP160 | addgene partial sequence | sequence record 71054 | EBV-rev 5'-GTGGTTTGTCCAAACTCATC-3'
GAGACCGAGGAGAGGGTTAGGGATAGGCTTACCTTCGAACCGCGGGCCCTCTAGACTCGAGCGGCCGCCA
CTGTGCTGGATATCAACCACTTTGTACAAGAAAGCTGGGTCGAATTCTTAATTAATCAATCGATATACAA
CATATCCAAATCGAAGTCATCGAGCGCATCGGAGCCCAGCATGTCCAGGTCAAAGTCGTCCAGGGCATCA
CTCCCCAGCATATCCAAGTCAAAATCATCCAAGGCATCGGACCCCAGCATGTCCAGATCGAAATCGTCCA
GGGCGTCGCTGCCGAGCATGTCCAGGTCGAAATCATCAAGGGCATCGCTTCCCAACATATCAAGGTCGAA
ATCATCCAGTGCGTCTGACCCTAACATATCGAGATCGAAATCGTCCAGAGCATCGGAGCCGAGCATGTCC
AGATCAAAGTCATCCAATGCGTCGCTTCCCAACATATCCAGGTCAAAGTCATCGAGGGCATCAGAACCCA
GCATGTCGAGATCGAAATCGTCCAGCGCGTCGGCGCGCCCGGATCCGGCCGGCCCGCTGGCCTCCACCTT
TCTCTTCTTCTTGGGGCTGTCGCCTCCCAGCTGAGACAGGTCGATCCGTGTCTCGTACAGGCCGGTGATG
CTCTGGTGGATCAGGGTGGCGTCCAGCACCTCTTTGGTGCTGGTGTACCTCTTCCGGTCGATGGTGGTGT
CAAAGTACTTGAAGGCGGCAGGGGCTCCCAGATTGGTCAGGGTAAACAGGTGGATGATATTCTCGGCCTG
CTCTCTGATGGGCTTATCCCGGTGCTT
